>Addgene plasmid #29743 | pTH278-GST-TEV-SUP45 | depositor full sequence | sequence record 13827 | Author sequence
ACGTTATCGACTGCACGGTGCACCAATGCTTCTGGCGTCAGGCAGCCATCGGAAGCTGTGGTATGGCTGT
GCAGGTCGTAAATCACTGCATAATTCGTGTCGCTCAAGGCGCACTCCCGTTCTGGATAATGTTTTTTGCG
CCGACATCATAACGGTTCTGGCAAATATTCTGAAATGAGCTGTTGACAATTAATCATCGGCTCGTATAAT
GTGTGGAATTGTGAGCGGATAACAATTTCACACAGGAAACAGTATTCATGTCCCCTATACTAGGTTATTG
GAAAATTAAGGGCCTTGTGCAACCCACTCGACTTCTTTTGGAATATCTTGAAGAAAAATATGAAGAGCAT
TTGTATGAGCGCGATGAAGGTGATAAATGGCGAAACAAAAAGTTTGAATTGGGTTTGGAGTTTCCCAATC
TTCCTTATTATATTGATGGTGATGTTAAATTAACACAGTCTATGGCCATCATACGTTATATAGCTGACAA
GCACAACATGTTGGGTGGTTGTCCAAAAGAGCGTGCAGAGATTTCAATGCTTGAAGGAGCGGTTTTGGAT
ATTAGATACGGTGTTTCGAGAATTGCATATAGTAAAGACTTTGAAACTCTCAAAGTTGATTTTCTTAGCA
AGCTACCTGAAATGCTGAAAATGTTCGAAGATCGTTTATGTCATAAAACATATTTAAATGGTGATCATGT
AACCCATCCTGACTTCATGTTGTATGACGCTCTTGATGTTGTTTTATACATGGACCCAATGTGCCTGGAT
GCGTTCCCAAAATTAGTTTGTTTTAAAAAACGTATTGAAGCTATCCCACAAATTGATAAGTACTTGAAAT
CCAGCAAGTATATAGCATGGCCTTTGCAGGGCTGGCAAGCCACGTTTGGTGGTGGCGACCATCCTCCAAA
ATCGGATCTGGAAGTTCTGTTCCAGGGGCCCCTGGGATCCCCGGAATTCCCGGGTGAAAATTTGTATTTT
CAAGGTATGGATAACGAGGTTGAAAAAAATATTGAGATCTGGAAGGTCAAGAAGTTGGTCCAATCTTTAG
AAAAAGCTAGAGGTAATGGTACTTCTATGATTTCCTTAGTTATTCCTCCTAAGGGTCAAATTCCACTGTA
CCAAAAAATGTTAACAGATGAATATGGTACTGCCTCGAATATTAAATCTAGGGTTAATCGTCTTTCCGTT
TTATCTGCTATCACTTCCACCCAACAAAAGTTGAAGCTATATAATACTTTGCCCAAGAACGGTTTAGTTT
TATATTGTGGTGATATCATCACTGAAGATGGTAAAGAAAAAAAGGTCACTTTTGACATCGAACCTTACAA
ACCTATCAACACATCCTTATATTTGTGTGATAACAAATTTCATACAGAAGTTCTTTCGGAATTGCTTCAA
GCTGACGACAAGTTCGGTTTTATAGTCATGGACGGTCAAGGTACTTTGTTTGGTTCTGTGTCCGGTAATA
CGAGAACTGTTTTACATAAATTTACTGTCGATCTGCCAAAAAAGCATGGTAGAGGTGGTCAATCTGCGCT
TCGTTTTGCTCGTTTAAGAGAAGAAAAAAGACATAATTATGTGAGAAAGGTCGCCGAAGTTGCTGTTCAA
AATTTTATTACTAATGACAAAGTCAATGTTAAGGGTTTAATTTTAGCTGGTTCTGCTGACTTTAAGACCG
ATTTGGCTAAATCTGAATTATTCGATCCAAGACTAGCATGTAAGGTTATTTCCATCGTGGATGTTTCTTA
TGGTGGTGAAAACGGTTTCAACCAGGCTATCGAACTTTCTGCCGAAGCGTTGGCCAATGTCAAGTATGTT
CAAGAAAAGAAATTATTGGAGGCATATTTTGACGAAATTTCCCAGGACACTGGTAAATTCTGTTATGGTA
TAGATGATACTTTAAAGGCATTGGATTTAGGTGCAGTCGAAAAATTAATTGTTTTCGAAAATTTGGAAAC
TATCAGATATACATTTAAAGATGCCGAGGATAATGAGGTTATAAAATTCGCTGAACCAGAAGCCAAGGAC
AAGTCGTTTGCTATTGACAAAGCTACCGGCCAAGAAATGGACGTTGTCTCCGAAGAACCTTTAATTGAAT
GGCTAGCAGCTAACTACAAAAACTTCGGTGCTACCTTGGAATTCATCACAGACAAATCTTCAGAAGGTGC
CCAATTTGTCACAGGTTTTGGTGGTATTGGTGCCATGCTGCGTTACAAAGTTAATTTTGAACAACTAGTT
GATGAATCTGAGGATGAATATTATGACGAAGATGAAGGATCCGACTATGATTTCATTTAAGCGGCCGCAT
CGTGACTGACTGACGATCTGCCTCGCGCGTTTCGGTGATGACGGTGAAAACCTCTGACACATGCAGCTCC
CGGAGACGGTCACAGCTTGTCTGTAAGCGGATGCCGGGAGCAGACAAGCCCGTCAGGGCGCGTCAGCGGG
TGTTGGCGGGTGTCGGGGCGCAGCCATGACCCAGTCACGTAGCGATAGCGGAGTGTATAATTCTTGAAGA
CGAAAGGGCCTCGTGATACGCCTATTTTTATAGGTTAATGTCATGATAATAATGGTTTCTTAGACGTCAG
GTGGCACTTTTCGGGGAAATGTGCGCGGAACCCCTATTTGTTTATTTTTCTAAATACATTCAAATATGTA
TCCGCTCATGAGACAATAACCCTGATAAATGCTTCAATAATATTGAAAAAGGAAGAGTATGAGTATTCAA
CATTTCCGTGTCGCCCTTATTCCCTTTTTTGCGGCATTTTGCCTTCCTGTTTTTGCTCACCCAGAAACGC
TGGTGAAAGTAAAAGATGCTGAAGATCAGTTGGGTGCACGAGTGGGTTACATCGAACTGGATCTCAACAG
CGGTAAGATCCTTGAGAGTTTTCGCCCCGAAGAACGTTTTCCAATGATGAGCACTTTTAAAGTTCTGCTA
TGTGGCGCGGTATTATCCCGTGTTGACGCCGGGCAAGAGCAACTCGGTCGCCGCATACACTATTCTCAGA
ATGACTTGGTTGAGTACTCACCAGTCACAGAAAAGCATCTTACGGATGGCATGACAGTAAGAGAATTATG
CAGTGCTGCCATAACCATGAGTGATAACACTGCGGCCAACTTACTTCTGACAACGATCGGAGGACCGAAG
GAGCTAACCGCTTTTTTGCACAACATGGGGGATCATGTAACTCGCCTTGATCGTTGGGAACCGGAGCTGA
ATGAAGCCATACCAAACGACGAGCGTGACACCACGATGCCTGCAGCAATGGCAACAACGTTGCGCAAACT
ATTAACTGGCGAACTACTTACTCTAGCTTCCCGGCAACAATTAATAGACTGGATGGAGGCGGATAAAGTT
GCAGGACCACTTCTGCGCTCGGCCCTTCCGGCTGGCTGGTTTATTGCTGATAAATCTGGAGCCGGTGAGC
GTGGGTCTCGCGGTATCATTGCAGCACTGGGGCCAGATGGTAAGCCCTCCCGTATCGTAGTTATCTACAC
GACGGGGAGTCAGGCAACTATGGATGAACGAAATAGACAGATCGCTGAGATAGGTGCCTCACTGATTAAG
CATTGGTAACTGTCAGACCAAGTTTACTCATATATACTTTAGATTGATTTAAAACTTCATTTTTAATTTA
AAAGGATCTAGGTGAAGATCCTTTTTGATAATCTCATGACCAAAATCCCTTAACGTGAGTTTTCGTTCCA
CTGAGCGTCAGACCCCGTAGAAAAGATCAAAGGATCTTCTTGAGATCCTTTTTTTCTGCGCGTAATCTGC
TGCTTGCAAACAAAAAAACCACCGCTACCAGCGGTGGTTTGTTTGCCGGATCAAGAGCTACCAACTCTTT
TTCCGAAGGTAACTGGCTTCAGCAGAGCGCAGATACCAAATACTGTCCTTCTAGTGTAGCCGTAGTTAGG
CCACCACTTCAAGAACTCTGTAGCACCGCCTACATACCTCGCTCTGCTAATCCTGTTACCAGTGGCTGCT
GCCAGTGGCGATAAGTCGTGTCTTACCGGGTTGGACTCAAGACGATAGTTACCGGATAAGGCGCAGCGGT
CGGGCTGAACGGGGGGTTCGTGCACACAGCCCAGCTTGGAGCGAACGACCTACACCGAACTGAGATACCT
ACAGCGTGAGCTATGAGAAAGCGCCACGCTTCCCGAAGGGAGAAAGGCGGACAGGTATCCGGTAAGCGGC
AGGGTCGGAACAGGAGAGCGCACGAGGGAGCTTCCAGGGGGAAACGCCTGGTATCTTTATAGTCCTGTCG
GGTTTCGCCACCTCTGACTTGAGCGTCGATTTTTGTGATGCTCGTCAGGGGGGCGGAGCCTATGGAAAAA
CGCCAGCAACGCGGCCTTTTTACGGTTCCTGGCCTTTTGCTGGCCTTTTGCTCACATGTTCTTTCCTGCG
TTATCCCCTGATTCTGTGGATAACCGTATTACCGCCTTTGAGTGAGCTGATACCGCTCGCCGCAGCCGAA
CGACCGAGCGCAGCGAGTCAGTGAGCGAGGAAGCGGAAGAGCGCCTGATGCGGTATTTTCTCCTTACGCA
TCTGTGCGGTATTTCACACCGCATAAATTCCGACACCATCGAATGGTGCAAAACCTTTCGCGGTATGGCA
TGATAGCGCCCGGAAGAGAGTCAATTCAGGGTGGTGAATGTGAAACCAGTAACGTTATACGATGTCGCAG
AGTATGCCGGTGTCTCTTATCAGACCGTTTCCCGCGTGGTGAACCAGGCCAGCCACGTTTCTGCGAAAAC
GCGGGAAAAAGTGGAAGCGGCGATGGCGGAGCTGAATTACATTCCCAACCGCGTGGCACAACAACTGGCG
GGCAAACAGTCGTTGCTGATTGGCGTTGCCACCTCCAGTCTGGCCCTGCACGCGCCGTCGCAAATTGTCG
CGGCGATTAAATCTCGCGCCGATCAACTGGGTGCCAGCGTGGTGGTGTCGATGGTAGAACGAAGCGGCGT
CGAAGCCTGTAAAGCGGCGGTGCACAATCTTCTCGCGCAACGCGTCAGTGGGCTGATCATTAACTATCCG
CTGGATGACCAGGATGCCATTGCTGTGGAAGCTGCCTGCACTAATGTTCCGGCGTTATTTCTTGATGTCT
CTGACCAGACACCCATCAACAGTATTATTTTCTCCCATGAAGACGGTACGCGACTGGGCGTGGAGCATCT
GGTCGCATTGGGTCACCAGCAAATCGCGCTGTTAGCGGGCCCATTAAGTTCTGTCTCGGCGCGTCTGCGT
CTGGCTGGCTGGCATAAATATCTCACTCGCAATCAAATTCAGCCGATAGCGGAACGGGAAGGCGACTGGA
GTGCCATGTCCGGTTTTCAACAAACCATGCAAATGCTGAATGAGGGCATCGTTCCCACTGCGATGCTGGT
TGCCAACGATCAGATGGCGCTGGGCGCAATGCGCGCCATTACCGAGTCCGGGCTGCGCGTTGGTGCGGAT
ATCTCGGTAGTGGGATACGACGATACCGAAGACAGCTCATGTTATATCCCGCCGTCAACCACCATCAAAC
AGGATTTTCGCCTGCTGGGGCAAACCAGCGTGGACCGCTTGCTGCAACTCTCTCAGGGCCAGGCGGTGAA
GGGCAATCAGCTGTTGCCCGTCTCACTGGTGAAAAGAAAAACCACCCTGGCGCCCAATACGCAAACCGCC
TCTCCCCGCGCGTTGGCCGATTCATTAATGCAGCTGGCACGACAGGTTTCCCGACTGGAAAGCGGGCAGT
GAGCGCAACGCAATTAATGTGAGTTAGCTCACTCATTAGGCACCCCAGGCTTTACACTTTATGCTTCCGG
CTCGTATGTTGTGTGGAATTGTGAGCGGATAACAATTTCACACAGGAAACAGCTATGACCATGATTACGG
ATTCACTGGCCGTCGTTTTACAACGTCGTGACTGGGAAAACCCTGGCGTTACCCAACTTAATCGCCTTGC
AGCACATCCCCCTTTCGCCAGCTGGCGTAATAGCGAAGAGGCCCGCACCGATCGCCCTTCCCAACAGTTG
CGCAGCCTGAATGGCGAATGGCGCTTTGCCTGGTTTCCGGCACCAGAAGCGGTGCCGGAAAGCTGGCTGG
AGTGCGATCTTCCTGAGGCCGATACTGTCGTCGTCCCCTCAAACTGGCAGATGCACGGTTACGATGCGCC
CATCTACACCAACGTAACCTATCCCATTACGGTCAATCCGCCGTTTGTTCCCACGGAGAATCCGACGGGT
TGTTACTCGCTCACATTTAATGTTGATGAAAGCTGGCTACAGGAAGGCCAGACGCGAATTATTTTTGATG
GCGTTGGAATT
Features (pLannotate 1.2.2; 17 found; start..end, strand, type, name):
      6..107     -  CDS            yciV (fragment): RNAAM_ECOLI - Also known as trpH From Escherichia coli (strain K12).
    183..211     +  promoter       tac promoter: strong E. coli promoter; hybrid between the trp and lac UV5 promoters
    219..235     +  protein_bind   lac operator: The lac repressor binds to the lac operator to inhibit transcription in E. coli. This inhibition can be relieved by adding lactose or isopropyl-β-D-thiogalactopyranoside (IPTG). lac repressor encoded by lacI
    258..911     +  CDS            GST26_SCHJA: Experimental evidence at protein level: Swiss-Prot protein existence level 1. GST isoenzymes appear to play a central role in the parasite detoxification system. Other functions are also suspected including a role in increasing the solubility of haematin in the parasite gut. From Schistosoma japonicum (Blood fluke).
    987..2297    +  CDS            SUP45: ERF1_YEAST - Also known as SAL4, SUP1. Experimental evidence at protein level: Swiss-Prot protein existence level 1. Directs the termination of nascent peptide synthesis (translation) in response to the termination codons UAA, UAG and UGA. From Saccharomyces cerevisiae (strain ATCC 204508 / S288c) (Baker's yeast).
   2328..2367    +  CDS            rop (fragment): Rop protein, which maintains plasmids at low copy number; rop
   2469..2509    +  misc_feature   bom (fragment): basis of mobility region from pBR322
   2614..2718    +  promoter       AmpR promoter: bla
   2719..3579    +  CDS            AmpR: β-lactamase; bla; confers resistance to ampicillin, carbenicillin, and related antibiotics
   3750..4338    +  rep_origin     ori: high-copy-number ColE1/pMB1/pBR322/pUC origin of replication
   4524..4575    -  misc_feature   bom (fragment): basis of mobility region from pBR322
   4582..4659    +  promoter       lacIq promoter: lacI (mutant); In the lacIq allele, a single base change in the promoter boosts expression of the lacI gene about 10-fold.
   4660..5742    +  CDS            lacI: lac repressor; lacI; The lac repressor binds to the lac operator to inhibit transcription in E. coli. This inhibition can be relieved by adding lactose or isopropyl-β-D-thiogalactopyranoside (IPTG).
   5755..5776    +  protein_bind   CAP binding site: CAP binding activates transcription in the presence of cAMP. E. coli catabolite activator protein
   5791..5821    +  promoter       lac promoter: promoter for the E. coli lac operon
   5829..5845    +  protein_bind   lac operator: The lac repressor binds to the lac operator to inhibit transcription in E. coli. This inhibition can be relieved by adding lactose or isopropyl-β-D-thiogalactopyranoside (IPTG). lac repressor encoded by lacI
   5865..6038    +  CDS            lacZα: LacZα fragment of β-galactosidase; lacZ fragment
