[The description below was written by a language model from this plasmid's Addgene catalogue record and pLannotate feature annotations shown in this document.]
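Description:
pTH278-GST-TEV-SUP45 is a bacterial expression plasmid built on the pGEX-6P-1 backbone for producing the Saccharomyces cerevisiae translation termination factor eRF1, encoded by SUP45, as an N-terminal glutathione S-transferase fusion in E. coli. It replicates from a high-copy ColE1/pMB1-type origin and is selected with ampicillin through the β-lactamase (AmpR) gene and its own promoter. Short remnants of pBR322-derived elements (rop and bom fragments), an yciV fragment, and a lac promoter/operator with a lacZα fragment are also annotated; these are backbone leftovers rather than functional parts of the expression unit.

Expression is driven by the strong hybrid tac promoter followed by a lac operator. The plasmid carries its own lacI gene under the lacIq promoter, so the repressor keeps transcription low until induction with IPTG, independent of the host genotype. The Schistosoma japonicum GST coding sequence lies immediately downstream, followed after a short linker by the wild-type SUP45 open reading frame, which was inserted between XmaI and NotI sites that both remain intact. The construct name indicates a TEV protease cleavage site between GST and eRF1, which would allow the tag to be removed after purification. However, the feature table does not annotate any protease site in the linker, so its presence and exact position cannot be confirmed from the record.

The record supports use for recombinant production and glutathione-affinity purification of yeast eRF1, the factor that recognises UAA, UAG and UGA stop codons. It does not specify particular downstream applications.
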