Addgene plasmid #29743: pTH278-GST-TEV-SUP45
Depositing lab: Tobias von der Haar. Depositing organization: London and South East University Group (LASE).
Backbone
  Vector backbone: pGEX-6P-1
  Backbone manufacturer: GE Healthcare
  Backbone size w/o insert (bp): 4968
  Vector type: Bacterial Expression
Growth in bacteria
  Bacterial resistance: Ampicillin, 100 μg/mL
  Growth temperature: 37°C
  Growth strain: DH5alpha
  Growth instructions: For expression, BL21 at 25 C works well.
  Copy number: High Copy
Gene/Insert
  Gene/Insert name: SUP45 gene encoding translation release factor 1 from S. cerevisiae (alt name: eRF1)
  Species: S. cerevisiae (budding yeast)
  Insert size (bp): 1343
  Mutation: wild type
  GenBank ID: NM_001178491
  Entrez Gene: SUP45 (a.k.a. YBR143C, SAL4, SUP1, SUP47)
  Tag / fusion protein: GST (N terminal on backbone)
  Cloning method: Restriction Enzyme; 5′ cloning site XmaI (not destroyed); 3′ cloning site NotI (not destroyed)
  Sequencing primers: 5′ GST5'
Terms and licenses: Academic/Nonprofit Terms; Industry Terms: Not Available to Industry
How to cite: pTH278-GST-TEV-SUP45 was a gift from Tobias von der Haar (Addgene plasmid # 29743 ; http://n2t.net/addgene:29743 ; RRID:Addgene_29743)
