>Addgene plasmid #29743 | pTH278-GST-TEV-SUP45 | addgene partial sequence | sequence record 35385 | 29743 with pGEX-5
GGGGCCCCTGGGATCCCCGGAATTCCCGGGTGAAAATTTGTATTTTCAAGGTATGGATAACGAGGTTGAA
AAAAATATTGAGATCTGGAAGGTCAAGAAGTTGGTCCAATCTTTAGAAAAAGCTAGAGGTAATGGTACTT
CTATGATTTCCTTAGTTATTCCTCCTAAGGGTCAAATTCCACTGTACCAAAAAATGTTAACAGATGAATA
TGGTACTGCCTCGAATATTAAATCTAGGGTTAATCGTCTTTCCGTTTTATCTGCTATCACTTCCACCCAA
CAAAAGTTGAAGCTATATAATACTTTGCCCAAGAACGGTTTAGTTTTATATTGTGGTGATATCATCACTG
AAGATGGTAAAGAAAAAAAGGTCACTTTTGACATCGAACCTTACAAACCTATCAACACATCCTTATATTT
GTGTGATAACAAATTTCATACAGAAGTTCTTTCGGAATTGCTTCAAGCTGACGACAAGTTCGGTTTTATA
GTCATGGACGGTCAAGGTACTTTGTTTGGTTCTGTGTCCGGTAATACGAGAACTGTTTTACATAAATTTA
CTGTCGATCTGCCAAAAAAGCATGGTAGAGGTGGTCAATCTGCGCTTCGTTTTGCTCGTTTAAGAGAAGA
AAAAAGACATAATTATGTGAGAAAGGTCGCCGAAGTTGCTGTTCAAAATTTTATTACTAATGACAAAGTC
AATGTTAAGGGTTTAATTTTAGCTGGTTCTGCTGACTTTAAGACCGATTTGGCTAAATCTGAATTATTCG
ATCCAAGACTAGCATGTAANGTTATTTCCATCGTGGATGTTTCTTATGGTGGTGAAAACGGTTTCAACC
